>Addgene plasmid #138051 | MYMH 73 | addgene full sequence | sequence record 274888 | Addgene NGS Result
TTGGACTCCTGTTGATAGATCCAGTAATGACCTCAGAACTCCATCTGGATTTGTTCAGAACGCTCGGTTG
CCGCCGGGCGTTTTTTATTGGTGAGAATCCAGGGGTCCCCAATAATTACGATTTAAATTGGCGAAAATGA
GACGTTGATCGGCACGTAAGAGGTTCCAACTTTCACCATAATGAAATAAGATCACTACCGGGCGTATTTT
TTGAGTTATCGAGATTTTCAGGAGCTAAGGAAGCTAAAATGGAGAAAAAAATCACTGGATATACCACCGT
TGATATATCCCAATGGCATCGTAAAGAACATTTTGAGGCATTTCAGTCAGTTGCTCAATGTACCTATAAC
CAGACCGTTCAGCTGGATATTACGGCCTTTTTAAAGACCGTAAAGAAAAATAAGCACAAGTTTTATCCGG
CCTTTATTCACATTCTTGCCCGCCTGATGAATGCTCATCCGGAATTTCGTATGGCAATGAAAGACGGTGA
GCTGGTGATATGGGATAGTGTTCACCCTTGTTACACCGTTTTCCATGAGCAAACTGAAACGTTTTCATCG
CTCTGGAGTGAATACCACGACGATTTCCGGCAGTTTCTACACATATATTCGCAAGATGTGGCGTGTTACG
GTGAAAACCTGGCCTATTTCCCTAAAGGGTTTATTGAGAATATGTTTTTCGTCTCAGCCAATCCCTGGGT
GAGTTTCACCAGTTTTGATTTAAACGTGGCCAATATGGACAACTTCTTCGCCCCCGTTTTCACCATGGGC
AAATATTATACGCAAGGCGACAAGGTGCTGATGCCGCTGGCGATTCAGGTTCATCATGCCGTTTGTGATG
GCTTCCATGTCGGCAGAATGCTTAATGAATTACAACAGTACTGCGATGAGTGGCAGGGCGGGGCGTAATT
TGACTTTTGTCCTTTTCCGCTGCATAACCCTGCTTCGGGGTCATTATAGCGATTTTTTCGGTATATCCAT
CCTTTTTCGCACGATATACAGGATTTTGCCAAAGGGTTCGTGTAGACTTTCCTTGGTGTATCCAACGGCG
TCAGCCGGGCAGGATAGGTGAAGTAGGCCCACCCGCGAGCGGGTGTTCCTTCTTCACTGTCCCTTATTCG
CACCTGGCGGTGCTCAACGGGAATCCTGCTCTGCGAGGCTGGCCGTAGGCCGGCCCTACCGGCGCGGCAG
CGTTACCCGTGTCGGCGGCTCCAACGGCTCGCCATCGTCCAGAAAACACGGCTCATCGGGCATCGGCAGG
CGCTGCTGCCCGCGCCGTTCCCATTCCTCCGTTTCGGTCAAGGCTGGCAGGTCTGGTTCCATGCCCGGAA
TGCCGGGCTGGCTGGGCGGCTCCTCGCCGGGGCCGGTCGGTAGTTGCTGCTCGCCCGGATACAGGGTCGG
GATGCGGCGCAGGTCGCCATGCCCCAACAGCGATTCGTCCTGGTCGTCGTGATCAACCACCACGGCGGCA
CTGAACACCGACAGGCGCAACTGGTCGCGGGGCTGGCCCCACGCCACGCGGTCATTGACCACGTAGGCCG
ACACGGTGCCGGGGCCGTTGAGCTTCACGACGGAGATCCAGCGCTCGGCCACCAAGTCCTTGACTGCGTA
TTGGACCGTCCGCAAAGAACGTCCGATGAGCTTGGAAAGTGTCTTCTGGCTGACCACCACGGCGTTCTGG
TGGCCCATCTGCGCCACGAGGTGATGCAGCAGCATTGCCGCCGTGGGTTTCCTCGCAATAAGCCCGGCCC
ACGCCTCATGCGCTTTGCGTTCCGTTTGCACCCAGTGACCGGGCTTGTTCTTGGCTTGAATGCCGATTTC
TCTGGACTGCGTGGCCATGCTTATCTCCATGCGGTAGGGGTGCCGCACGGTTGCGGCACCATGCGCAATC
AGCTGCAACTTTTCGGCAGCGCGACAACAATTATGCGTTGCGTAAAAGTGGCAGTCAATTACAGATTTTC
TTTAACCTACGCAATGAGCTATTGCGGGGGGTGCCGCAATGAGCTGTTGCGTACCCCCCTTTTTTAAGTT
GTTGATTTTTAAGTCTTTCGCATTTCGCCCTATATCTAGTTCTTTGGTGCCCAAAGAAGGGCACCCCTGC
GGGGTTCCCCCACGCCTTCGGCGCGGCTCCCCCTCCGGCAAAAAGTGGCCCCTCCGGGGCTTGTTGATCG
ACTGCGCGGCCTTCGGCCTTGCCCAAGGTGGCGCTGCCCCCTTGGAACCCCCGCACTCGCCGCCGTGAGG
CTCGGGGGGCAGGCGGGCGGGCTTCGCCCTTCGACTGCCCCCACTCGCATAGGCTTGGGTCGTTCCAGGC
GCGTCAAGGCCAAGCCGCTGCGCGGTCGCTGCGCGAGCCTTGACCCGCCTTCCACTTGGTGTCCAACCGG
CAAGCGAAGCGCGCAGGCCGCAGGCCGGAGGCTTTTCCCCAGAGAAAATTAAAAAAATTGATGGGGCAAG
GCCGCAGGCCGCGCAGTTGGAGCCGGTGGGTATGTGGTCGAAGGCTGGGTAGCCGGTGGGCAATCCCTGT
GGTCAAGCTCGTGGGCAGGCGCAGCCTGTCCATCAGCTTGTCCAGCAGGGTTGTCCACGGGCCGAGCGAA
GCGAGCCAGCCGGTGGCCGCTCGCGGCCATCGTCCACATATCCACGGGCTGGCAAGGGAGCGCAGCGACC
GCGCAGGGCGAAGCCCGGAGAGCAAGCCCGTAGGGGGGGCGCGCCCAGCTGTCTAGGGCGGCGGATTTGT
CCTACTCAGGAGAGCGTTCACCGACAAACAACAGATAAAACGAAAGGCCCAGTCTTTCGACTGAGCCTTT
CGTTTTATTTGATGCCTTTAATTAAAGCGGATAACAATTTCACACAGGAGAATTCGCGGCCGCTTCTAGA
GAATTGTGAGCGGATAACAATTGACATTGTGAGCGGATAACAAGATACTGAGCACATACTAGAGAAAGAG
GAGAATTACTAGATGCGTAAAGGAGAAGAACTTTTCACTGGAGTTGTCCCAATTCTTGTTGAATTAGATG
GTGATGTTAATGGGCACAAATTTTCTGTCAGTGGAGAGGGTGAAGGTGATGCAACATACGGAAAACTTAC
CCTTAAATTTATTTGCACTACTGGAAAACTACCTGTTCCATGGCCAACACTTGTCACTACTTTCGGTTAT
GGTGTTCAATGCTTTGCGAGATACCCAGATCATATGAAACAGCATGACTTTTTCAAGAGTGCCATGCCCG
AAGGTTATGTACAGGAAAGAACTATATTTTTCAAAGATGACGGGAACTACAAGACACGTGCTGAAGTCAA
GTTTGAAGGTGATACCCTTGTTAATAGAATCGAGTTAAAAGGTATTGATTTTAAAGAAGATGGAAACATT
CTTGGACACAAATTGGAATACAACTATAACTCACACAATGTATACATCATGGCAGACAAACAAAAGAATG
GAATCAAAGTTAACTTCAAAATTAGACACAACATTGAAGATGGAAGCGTTCAACTAGCAGACCATTATCA
ACAAAATACTCCAATTGGCGATGGCCCTGTCCTTTTACCAGACAACCATTACCTGTCCACACAATCTGCC
CTTTCGAAAGATCCCAACGAAAAGAGAGACCACATGGTCCTTCTTGAGTTTGTAACAGCTGCTGGGATTA
CACATGGCATGGATGAACTATACAAATAATAATACTAGAGCCAGGCATCAAATAAAACGAAAGGCTCAGT
CGAAAGACTGGGCCTTTCGTTTTATCTGTTGTTTGTCGGTGAACGCTCTCTACTAGAGTCACACTGGCTC
ACCTTCGGGTGGGCCTTTCTGCGTTTATATACTAGTAGCGGCCGCTGCAGC
Features (pLannotate 1.2.2; 14 found; start..end, strand, type, name):
      4..98      +  terminator     lambda t0 terminator: transcription terminator from phage lambda
    146..248     +  promoter       cat promoter: promoter of the E. coli cat gene encoding chloramphenicol acetyltransferase
    249..905     +  CDS            cat: CAT_ECOLX - Experimental evidence at protein level: Swiss-Prot protein existence level 1. This enzyme is an effector of chloramphenicol resistance in bacteria. From Escherichia coli. This protein is used as a marker in many commonly used cloning vectors, such as pACYC184.
   1057..1165    +  oriT           oriT: incP origin of transfer
   1176..1838    -  CDS            pBBR1 Rep: replication protein for the broad-host-range plasmid pBBR1 from Bordetella bronchiseptica
   1839..2610    -  rep_origin     pBBR1 oriV: replication origin of the broad-host-range plasmid pBBR1 from Bordetella bronchiseptica; requires the pBBR1 Rep protein for replication
   2725..2811    -  terminator     rrnB T1 terminator: Escherichia coli rrnB; transcription terminator T1 from the E. coli rrnB gene
   2850..2871    +  misc_feature   BioBrick prefix: BioBrick prefix for parts that do not start with "ATG"
   2874..2890    +  protein_bind   lac operator: The lac repressor binds to the lac operator to inhibit transcription in E. coli. This inhibition can be relieved by adding lactose or isopropyl-β-D-thiogalactopyranoside (IPTG). lac repressor encoded by lacI
   2897..2913    +  protein_bind   lac operator: The lac repressor binds to the lac operator to inhibit transcription in E. coli. This inhibition can be relieved by adding lactose or isopropyl-β-D-thiogalactopyranoside (IPTG). lac repressor encoded by lacI
   2953..3666    +  CDS            hfriFP: hfriFP is a fluorescent protein published in 2013, derived from Herbaspirillum frisingense.
   3689..3760    +  terminator     rrnB T1 terminator: transcription terminator T1 from the E. coli rrnB gene
   3776..3803    +  terminator     T7Te terminator: phage T7 early transcription terminator
   3810..3830    +  misc_feature   BioBrick suffix: universal suffix for all parts
