[The description below was written by a language model from this plasmid's Addgene catalogue record and pLannotate feature annotations shown in this document.]
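Description:
MYMH 73 is a 3.8 kb bacterial expression plasmid built on pSEVA-331Bb, a BioBrick-compatible version of a modular SEVA broad-host-range vector. Replication depends on the pBBR1 oriV together with its cognate Rep protein, a system from Bordetella bronchiseptica that functions in many Gram-negative species. An incP oriT allows the plasmid to be mobilised by conjugation when transfer functions are supplied in trans. Selection is by chloramphenicol, conferred by the cat gene under its own promoter. A lambda t0 terminator and an rrnB T1 terminator flank the backbone modules and insulate them from the cargo region. The record lists DH5alpha as the propagation strain and describes the plasmid as high copy.

The cargo sits between the BioBrick prefix and suffix and is a synthetic reporter cassette named 12AT-GFP. It carries a variant ribosome binding site, recorded as a short mutated sequence, upstream of a GFP reporter. This is followed by a double terminator (rrnB T1 plus T7Te). Two lac operator sites are annotated just after the prefix, suggesting a lac-regulated synthetic promoter, but no promoter is annotated and the record does not name one. No lacI gene appears in the feature table. The automated annotation labels the roughly 714 bp reporter ORF as hfriFP, whereas the depositor describes it as GFP, so this label is probably a similarity-based call rather than the intended identity.

The plasmid belongs to a synthetic biology toolkit for controlling gene expression in Acetobacteraceae, where fluorescence is used to read out the translation strength of each RBS variant. The depositor notes that this variant gives high expression.
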