Addgene plasmid #138051: MYMH 73
Purpose: Encodes Ribosome Binding Site (RBS) variant using GFP as a reporter gene
Depositing lab: Meng How Tan. Depositing organization: Nanyang Technological University. Publication: An Expanded Synthetic Biology Toolkit for Gene Expression Control in Acetobacteraceae. Teh MY, Ooi KH, Danny Teo SX, Bin Mansoor ME, Shaun Lim WZ, Tan MH. ACS Synth Biol. 2019 Apr 19;8(4):708-723. doi: 10.1021/acssynbio.8b00168. Epub 2019 Mar 22. PubMed 30865830.
Backbone
  Vector backbone: pSEVA-331Bb
  Vector type: Bacterial Expression
Growth in bacteria
  Bacterial resistance: Chloramphenicol, 25 μg/mL
  Growth temperature: 37°C
  Growth strain: DH5alpha
  Copy number: High Copy
Gene/Insert
  Gene/Insert name: pSEVA-331Bb-12AT-GFP
  Species: Synthetic
  Mutation: AAA GAG GAG AAT
  Cloning method: Restriction Enzyme; 5′ cloning site Unknown (unknown if destroyed)
Terms and licenses: Academic/Nonprofit Terms; Industry Terms: Not Available to Industry
Depositor comments: High expression
How to cite: MYMH 73 was a gift from Meng How Tan (Addgene plasmid # 138051 ; http://n2t.net/addgene:138051 ; RRID:Addgene_138051)
